Addgene plasmid #39762: D-raf R217L
Depositing lab: Norbert Perrimon. Depositing organization: Harvard Medical School. Publication: Genetic and molecular analyses of mutations involved in Drosophila raf signal transduction. Lu X, Melnick MB, Hsu JC, Perrimon N. EMBO J. 1994 Jun 1;13(11):2592-9. PubMed 8013459.
Backbone
  Vector backbone: pCaSpeR-4
  Backbone size w/o insert (bp): 7855
  Vector type: Insect Expression
Growth in bacteria
  Bacterial resistance: Ampicillin, 100 μg/mL
  Growth temperature: 37°C
  Growth strain: DH5alpha
  Copy number: Unknown
Gene/Insert
  Gene/Insert name: d-raf
  Species: D. melanogaster (fly)
  Mutation: R217L
  Entrez Gene: Raf (a.k.a. Dmel_CG2845, 11-29, C110, CG2845, D-RAF, D-Raf, D-raf, D-raf1, DRaf, DRaf1, Dmel\CG2845, Draf, Draf-1, Draf1, EG:BACH48C10.3, Phl, RAF, Raf/phl, Raf1, dRaf, draf, l(1)2Fe, l(1)G0475, l(1)ph, l(1)phl, l(1)pole hole, l(1)polehole, l(1)polehole/draf, l(1)raf, lincRNA.937, ph, ph1, phl, raf, raf-1, raf1, rafl)
  Cloning method: Unknown
  Sequencing primers: 5′ pCaspeR4-5; 3′ pCaspeR4-3
Terms and licenses: Academic/Nonprofit Terms; Industry Terms: Not Available to Industry
Depositor comments: Perrimon Lab plasmid #86
How to cite: D-raf R217L was a gift from Norbert Perrimon (Addgene plasmid # 39762 ; http://n2t.net/addgene:39762 ; RRID:Addgene_39762)
