[The description below was written by a language model from this plasmid's Addgene catalogue record.]
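Description:
D-raf R217L is a Drosophila transformation construct built on the pCaSpeR-4 backbone (about 7.9 kb without the insert) and catalogued as an insect expression vector. pCaSpeR-4 is a standard P-element vector: P-element ends flank the cloning region together with a mini-white eye-colour marker. A fragment placed there can therefore be integrated into the fly germline when transposase is supplied, and transformants are recognised by rescue of eye pigmentation in a white mutant background. In bacteria the plasmid is maintained under ampicillin selection. The record gives no copy number and includes no feature table, so the individual backbone elements are described here from general knowledge of the vector, not from annotation.

The insert is the Drosophila melanogaster Raf gene, also known as D-raf, pole hole or l(1)polehole, carrying the single amino-acid substitution R217L. Raf encodes the serine/threonine kinase that acts downstream of receptor tyrosine kinases and Ras in the MAP kinase cascade. The associated study concerns genetic and molecular analysis of mutations affecting D-raf signal transduction, so the construct was probably made to test in transgenic flies how this substitution alters Raf function. The record does not describe the specific biochemical consequence of R217L.

pCaSpeR-4 itself carries no dedicated promoter for the insert. The record does not say whether the fragment is genomic DNA with its own regulatory sequences or a cDNA, what drives its expression, how large the insert is, or how it was cloned. No epitope tags or reporters are listed.
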