>Addgene plasmid #39762 | D-raf R217L | addgene partial sequence | sequence record 56468 | pCasper-R 5'-GTCGGCAAGAGACATCCACT-3'
AGTATTCTGAGTGTCGTATTGAGTCTGAGTGAGACAGCGATATGATTGTTGATTAACCCTTAGCATGTCC
GTGGGGTTTGAATTAACTCATAATATTAATTAGACGAAATTATTTTTAAAGTTTTATTTTTAATAATTTG
CGAGTACGCAAAGCTTGGCTGCAGGTCGACCTCGAGGCCTCGAGTTAACGTTACGTTAACGTTAACGTTC
GAGGTCGACTCTAGAGGATCCTAACTTATCGGCCAAGCCATCAACAGCAATTGAGAAACCTATCTTGATG
TAATAAGGATATACAGACATATTATATATACATATATATATATAGCAATTGCAGTAAAAATACCAGTCTG
CTGGTTCTGCAATTACTTCAAAGATCGTGTTGAAAACGTTTTAAAATATTAATAATGGTTTCATTTATTT
GTATCATTTCAAGCGACCAAAAGTGACATTTAATTCAAATTTCGCGCCTATGCACGCCATCTATTGGTGA
TTTGCCGGAACGCGACGCTTGTGTCGGGGCTGCCACTTGAATCGAACCCATTTATGTTTCTTCCATCACT
ACCACCTGCACCTGTATATGGTTAGTTGATTAATAGCCACGTCAAAAACTAATTTACCTGTTGCCGCTCG
TACCAGATCCAGATTTGTACTATCCCGAGAAGTTAAAAGCTCTAGGCAAATTAACAATTAGCCGCGACAC
AAACCCCGTTTCGCAGAGCACCTGATACCCTTTATCGTTATCGATTGGTACAGCCGAATCACGCCTCCTG
ATAACGATTAAACAAAAAGTCGAAATGTAGTAAAATTCGCGG
