>Addgene plasmid #39762 | D-raf R217L | addgene partial sequence | sequence record 57595 | draf-F1 5'-AAGCCGAGCTGAACACTACC-3'
AGCTATTTATAAAATACCCGACATATGTGTATGTATGTATCTCACGACTTTGGTTCTTGCCCACAGAATA
CCAGGAGTTGACCTCCAAGCTCCACGAACTGGAGGCCAAGGAGCAGGAACTAATGGAGCGACTGAACTCG
CAGGACCAGCAGGAGGACTCCTCCTTGGTCGAGCGGTTCAAGGAGCAGCCCCACTATCAAAATCAAACTC
AAATCCTGCAGCAACAACGGCAATTGGCGCGAGTGCACCACGGCAACGATCTAACCGATAGCTTGGGCTC
TCAGCCGGGCAGCCAATGTGGAACTTTGACCCGTCAGCCCAAGATCCTTTTGCGAGCCCACCTGCCCAAT
CAACAGCGCACTTCAGTGGAGGTAATTTCGGGAGTACGACTATGTGATGCCCTCATGAAGGCCCTGAAAC
TCCTGCAACTAACGCCGGATATGTGCGAAGTAAGCACAACTCATTCCGGAAGACATATCATACCCTGGCA
CACGGATATCGGCACTCTGCATGTGGAGGAGATCTTTGTCAGGCTGCTGGATAAGTTTCCCATTAGGACA
CACATCAAGCACCAGATCATACGGAAGACCTTCTTCTCGTTGGTATTCTGCGAGGGCTGTCGAAGGCTTC
TGTTCACCGGGTTCTACTGTAGCCAGTGTAATTTTCGATTCCATCAGAGGTGTGCCAATAGAGTGCCGAT
GCTGTGCCAGCCCTTTCCGATGGATAGCTACTATCAGCTACTGCTGGCCGAGAATCCGGATAATGGCGTT
GGTTTCCCCGGCAGAGGCACTGCTGTCCGCTTCAATATGAGCAGCCGGAGTCGCAGTCGTCGTTGCAGCA
GCAGTGGCAGCAGCAGCAGCTCGAAGCCACCATCTTCATCCTCCGGCAATCATCGACAGGGTCGTCCGCC
GAGGA
